Addgene plasmid #227939: pLY090b
Purpose: SICLOPPS precursor for cyclo-CRVYQVL
Depositing lab: Tina Wang. Depositing organization: University of Wisconsin, Madison. Publication: Rapid discovery of cyclic peptide protein aggregation inhibitors by continuous selection. Yang L, Zhang J, Andon JS, Li L, Wang T. Nat Chem Biol. 2025 Jan 13. doi: 10.1038/s41589-024-01823-x. PubMed 39806068.
Backbone
  Vector backbone: n/a
  Vector type: Bacterial Expression
Growth in bacteria
  Bacterial resistance: Kanamycin, 50 μg/mL
  Growth temperature: 37°C
  Growth strain: DH5alpha
  Copy number: High Copy
Gene/Insert
  Gene/Insert name: Evolved Ssp SICLOPPS-CRVYQVL
  Species: Synthetic
  Mutation: Evolved Ssp split inteins with multiple mutations and a frameshift deletion
  Cloning method: Other
Terms and licenses: Academic/Nonprofit Terms; Industry Terms: Not Available to Industry
How to cite: pLY090b was a gift from Tina Wang (Addgene plasmid # 227939 ; http://n2t.net/addgene:227939 ; RRID:Addgene_227939)
