[The description below was written by a language model from this plasmid's Addgene catalogue record and pLannotate feature annotations shown in this document.]
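Description:
pLY090b is a 3.7 kb bacterial expression plasmid that encodes a SICLOPPS (split-intein circular ligation of peptides and proteins) precursor for producing the cyclic heptapeptide cyclo-CRVYQVL inside E. coli. No named backbone is recorded. The feature table shows a p15A origin of replication and a kanamycin resistance gene (aph(3')-Ia) for selection. The catalogue lists the plasmid as high copy, whereas p15A is generally regarded as a medium-copy origin; it is compatible with ColE1-type plasmids, so it can be maintained alongside a second construct in the same cell.

Expression is driven by a tac promoter followed by a lac operator. A lacI gene under its own promoter on the opposite strand supplies the repressor, so the arrangement should be IPTG-inducible. Also annotated upstream are a CAP binding site and a fragment of a tet promoter, and a fragment of the rrnB T1 terminator lies next to lacI.

In a SICLOPPS precursor the C-terminal intein half precedes the target peptide and the N-terminal half follows it, so that intein splicing joins the peptide's ends into a ring. The insert is described as evolved Synechocystis (Ssp) split inteins carrying multiple mutations and a frameshift deletion. Automated annotation picks out only a fragment of the Ssp DnaE N-intein downstream of the promoter. The C-intein and the CRVYQVL-coding segment are not annotated separately, but presumably occupy the unannotated stretch between the operator and that fragment. The associated work concerns discovery of cyclic peptide inhibitors of protein aggregation by continuous selection, which suggests the plasmid is used to express this particular peptide for characterisation.
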