Features (pLannotate 1.2.2; 10 found; start..end, strand, type, name):
     80..625     -  rep_origin     p15A ori: Plasmids containing the medium-copy-number p15A origin of replication can be propagated in E. coli cells that contain a second plasmid with the ColE1 origin.
    684..719     -  terminator     rrnB T1 terminator (fragment): Escherichia coli rrnB; transcription terminator T1 from the E. coli rrnB gene
    737..1819    -  CDS            lacI: lac repressor; lacI; The lac repressor binds to the lac operator to inhibit transcription in E. coli. This inhibition can be relieved by adding lactose or isopropyl-β-D-thiogalactopyranoside (IPTG).
   1820..1897    -  promoter       lacI promoter: lacI
   1910..1931    +  protein_bind   CAP binding site: CAP binding activates transcription in the presence of cAMP. E. coli catabolite activator protein
   1950..1967    +  promoter       tet promoter (fragment): E. coli promoter for tetracycline efflux protein gene
   2140..2168    +  promoter       tac promoter: strong E. coli promoter; hybrid between the trp and lac UV5 promoters
   2176..2192    +  protein_bind   lac operator: The lac repressor binds to the lac operator to inhibit transcription in E. coli. This inhibition can be relieved by adding lactose or isopropyl-β-D-thiogalactopyranoside (IPTG). lac repressor encoded by lacI
   2404..2697    +  CDS            dnaE-N (fragment): DPO3A_SYNY3 - Experimental evidence at protein level: Swiss-Prot protein existence level 1. DNA polymerase III is a complex, multichain enzyme responsible for most of the replicative synthesis in bacteria. This DNA polymerase also exhibits 3' to 5' exonuclease activity. The alpha chain is the DNA polymerase (By similarity). From Synechocystis sp. (strain PCC 6803 / Kazusa).
   2815..3630    -  CDS            KanR: aminoglycoside phosphotransferase; aph(3')-Ia; confers resistance to kanamycin in bacteria or G418 (Geneticin®) in eukaryotes
>Addgene plasmid #227939 | pLY090b | addgene full sequence | sequence record 454430 | Addgene NGS Result
ACGGATCGGGGCGGAGATTTCCTGGAAGATGCCAGGAAGATACTTAACAGGGAAGTGAGAGGGCCGCGGC
AAAGCCGTTTTTCCATAGGCTCCGCCCCCCTGACAAGCATCACGAAATCTGACGCTCAAATCAGTGGTGG
CGAAACCCGACAGGACTATAAAGATACCAGGCGTTTCCCCCTGGCGGCTCCCTCGTGCGCTCTCCTGTTC
CTGCCTTTCGGTTTACCGGTGTCATTCCGCTGTTATGGCCGCGTTTGTCTCATTCCACGCCTGACACTCA
GTTCCGGGTAGGCAGTTCGCTCCAAGCTGGACTGTATGCACGAACCCCCCGTTCAGTCCGACCGCTGCGC
CTTATCCGGTAACTATCGTCTTGAGTCCAACCCGGAAAGACATGCAAAAGCACCACTGGCAGCAGCCACT
GGTAATTGATTTAGAGGAGTTAGTCTTGAAGTCATGCGCCGGTTAAGGCTAAACTGAAAGGACAAGTTTT
GGTGACTGCGCTCCTCCAAGCCAGTTACCTCGGTTCAAAGAGTTGGTAGCTCAGAGAACCTTCGAAAAAC
CGCCCTGCAAGGCGGTTTTTTCGTTTTCAGAGCAAGATATTACGCGCAGACCAAAACGATCTCAAGAAGA
TCATCTTATTAAGGAGCCCCATACGATATACGAGAGGACATCCGGGCAAATGCAACGAAAGGCTCAGTCG
AAAGACTGGGCCTTTCGTTGCAGACTTAGGGACCCTTCACTGCCCGCTTTCCAGTCGGGAAACCTGTCGT
GCCAGCTGCATTAATGAATCGGCCAACGCGCGGGGAGAGGCGGTTTGCGTATTGGGCGCCAGGGTGGTTT
TTCTTTTCACCAGTGAGACGGGCAACAGCTGATTGCCCTTCACCGCCTGGCCCTGAGAGAGTTGCAGCAA
GCGGTCCACGCTGGTTTGCCCCAGCAGGCGAAAATCCTGTTTGATGGTGGTTAACGGCGGGATATAACAT
GAGCTGTCTTCGGTATCGTCGTATCCCACTACCGAGATATCCGCACCAACGCGCAGCCCGGACTCGGTAA
TGGCGCGCATTGCGCCCAGCGCCATCTGATCGTTGGCAACCAGCATCGCAGTGGGAACGATGCCCTCATT
CAGCATTTGCATGGTTTGTTGAAAACCGGACATGGCACTCCAGTCGCCTTCCCGTTCCGCTATCGGCTGA
ATTTGATTGCGAGTGAGATATTTATGCCAGCCAGCCAGACGCAGACGCGCCGAGACAGAACTTAATGGGC
CCGCTAACAGCGCGATTTGCTGGTGACCCAATGCGACCAGATGCTCCACGCCCAGTCGCGTACCGTCTTC
ATGGGAGAAAATAATACTGTTGATGGGTGTCTGGTCAGAGACATCAAGAAATAACGCCGGAACATTAGTG
CAGGCAGCTTCCACAGCAATGGCATCCTGGTCATCCAGCGGATAGTTAATGATCAGCCCACTGACGCGTT
GCGCGAGAAGATTGTGCACCGCCGCTTTACAGGCTTCGACGCCGCTTCGTTCTACCATCGACACCACCAC
GCTGGCACCCAGTTGATCGGCGCGAGATTTAATCGCCGCGACAATTTGCGACGGCGCGTGCAGGGCCAGA
CTGGAGGTGGCAACGCCAATCAGCAACGACTGTTTGCCCGCCAGTTGTTGTGCCACGCGGTTGGGAATGT
AATTCAGCTCCGCCATCGCCGCTTCCACTTTTTCCCGCGTTTTCGCAGAAACGTGGCTGGCCTGGTTCAC
CACGCGGGAAACGGTCTGATAAGAGACACCGGCATACTCTGCGACATCGTATAACGTTACTGGTTTCACA
TTCACCACCCTGAATTGACTCTCTTCCGGGCGCTATCATGCCATACCGCGAAAGGTTTTGCGCCATTCGA
TGGTGTCGCGCAACGCAATTAATGTAAGTTAGCTCACTCATTAGGCACAATTCTCATGTTTGACAGCTTA
TCATCGACTGCACGGTGCACCAATGCTTCTGGCGTCAGGCAGCCATCGGAAGCTGTGGTATGGCTGTGCA
GGTCGTAAATCACTGCATAATTCGTGTCGCTCAAGGCGCACTCCCGTTCTGGATAATGTTTTTTGCGCCG
ACATCATAACGGTTCTGGCAAATATTCTGAAATGAGCTGTTGACAATTAATCATCGGCTCGTATAATGTG
TGGAATTGTGAGCGGATAACAATTTCACACAGGAAACAGCCAGTCCGTTTAGGTGTTTTCACGAGCACTT
CACCAACAATAGGTGCAGTAAGGAGGAAAAAAAAATGGTTAAAGTTATCGGTCGTCGTTCCCTCGGAGTG
CAAAGAATATTTGATATTGGTCTTCCCCAAGACCATAATTTTCTGCTAGCCAATGGGGCGATCGCCCACA
ACTGTCGTGTGTATCAGGTGCTGTGTCTCAGTTTCGGCACCGAAATTTTAACCGTTGAGTACGGCCCATT
GCCCATTGGCAAAATTGTGAGTGAAGAAATTAATTGTTCTGTGTACAGTGTTGATCCAAAAGGGAGAGTT
TACACCCAGGCGATCGCCCAATGGCATGACCGGGGAGAGCAGGAAGTATTGGAATATGAATTGGAAGATG
GTTCAGTAATCCGAGCTACCTCTGACCACCGCTTTTTAACCACCGATTATCAACTGTTGGCGATCGAAGA
AATTTTTGCTAGGCAACTGGACTTGTTGACTTTAGAAAAAAATTAAATTAACGGCACTGCGAAAAAACCC
CGCCGAAGCGGGGTTTTTTGCGAAATATAATGACCCTCTTGATAACCCAAGAGGGCATTTTTTAATGCCC
ATGGCGTACGGATCTTAGAAAAACTCATCGAGCATCAAATGAAACTGCAATTTATTCATATCAGGATTAT
CAATACCATATTTTTGAAAAAGCCGTTTCTGTAATGAAGGAGAAAACTCACCGAGGCAGTTCCATAGGAT
GGCAAGATCCTGGTATCGGTCTGCGATTCCGACTCGTCCAACATCAATACAACCTATTAATTTCCCCTCG
TCAAAAATAAGGTTATCAAGTGAGAAATCACCATGAGTGACGACTGAATCCGGTGAGAATGGCAAAAGTT
TATGCATTTCTTTCCAGACTTGTTCAACAGGCCAGCCATTACGCTCGTCATCAAAATCACTCGCATCAAC
CAAACCGTTATTCATTCGTGATTGCGCCTGAGCGAGACGAAATACGCGATCGCTGTTAAAAGGACAATTA
CAAACAGGAATCGAATGCAACCGGCGCAGGAACACTGCCAGCGCATCAACAATATTTTCACCTGAATCAG
GATATTCTTCTAATACCTGGAATGCTGTTTTCCCGGGGATCGCAGTGGTGAGTAACCATGCATCATCAGG
AGTACGGATAAAATGCTTGATGGTCGGAAGAGGCATAAATTCCGTCAGCCAGTTTAGTCTGACCATCTCA
TCTGTAACATCATTGGCAACGCTACCTTTGCCATGTTTCAGAAACAACTCTGGCGCATCGGGCTTCCCAT
ACAATCGATAGATTGTCGCACCTGATTGCCCGACATTATCGCGAGCCCATTTATACCCATATAAATCAGC
ATCCATGTTGGAATTTAATCGCGGCCTAGAGCAAGACGTTTCCCGTTGAATATGGCTCATAACACCCCTT
GTATTACTGTTTATGTAAGCAGACAGTTTTATTGTTCATGAAGAGAAACCT
